>Addgene plasmid #191792 | pFA6a-HISMX6-pSPR3 | addgene full sequence | sequence record 377876 | Addgene NGS Result
AGCTTCGTACGCCATTTTGAGATCCGGGTTTTAATAAAAATTCAATGACGCAAAAGGAATTTTAGGTTTT
TATTATTTATTTATTTATTTCTGTTAATTGATCCTTTTCTTTCCACTACCAACAACAAAAAAGGGGGGAA
AAAGATGTATAATCTAAAAGACACTAATCTGCTCTTGATATCCTTATTATGTAATGGAATAACTCATATA
AATGTAAAATAGAACTTCAAATTAATATTATAATGATAGTCGAGGTCAGACACACTTATAATACATTAAG
TAAAGAAAAAAAAATGTCTGTCATCGAGGTCTCTTTTGTGTCGCTAACAAAACATCACTAAATACGAAGA
CACTTTGCATGGGAAGGATGCAGCAAATGGCAAACTAACGGGCCATTGATTGGTTTACCTCTTCTATTTG
TATTACGACCAGAAAGAACGAATGGTTTTCATGTTTAGCTTGCCTCGTCCCCGCCGGGTCACCCGGCCAG
CGACATGGAGGCCCAGAATACCCTCCTTGACAGTCTTGACGTGCGCAGCTCAGGGGCATGATGTGACTGT
CGCCCGTACATTTAGCCCATACATCCCCATGTATAATCATTTGCATCCATACATTTTGATGGCCGCACGG
CGCGAAGCAAAAATTACGGCTCCTCGCTGCAGACCTGCGAGCAGGGAAACGCTCCCCTCACAGACGCGTT
GAATTGTCCCCACGCCGCGCCCCTGTAGAGAAATATAAAAGGTTAGGATTTGCCACTGAGGTTCTTCTTT
CATATACTTCCTTTTAAAATCTTGCTAGGATACAGTTCTCACATCACATCCGAACATAAACAACCATGGC
AGAACCAGCCCAAAAAAAGCAAAAACAAACTGTTCAGGAGCGCAAGGCGTTTATCTCCCGTATCACTAAT
GAAACTAAAATTCAAATCGCTATTTCGCTGAATGGTGGTTATATTCAAATAAAAGATTCGATTCTTCCTG
CAAAGAAGGATGACGATGTAGCTTCCCAAGCTACTCAGTCACAGGTCATCGATATTCACACAGGTGTTGG
CTTTTTGGATCATATGATCCATGCGTTGGCAAAACACTCTGGTTGGTCTCTTATTGTTGAATGTATTGGT
GACCTGCACATTGACGATCACCATACTACCGAAGATTGCGGTATCGCATTAGGGCAAGCGTTCAAAGAAG
CAATGGGTGCTGTCCGTGGTGTAAAAAGATTCGGTACTGGGTTCGCACCATTGGATGAGGCGCTATCACG
TGCCGTAGTCGATTTATCTAGTAGACCATTTGCTGTAATCGACCTTGGATTGAAGAGAGAGATGATTGGT
GATTTATCCACTGAAATGATTCCACACTTTTTGGAAAGTTTCGCGGAGGCGGCCAGAATTACTTTGCATG
TTGATTGTCTGAGAGGTTTCAACGATCACCACAGAAGTGAGAGTGCGTTCAAGGCTTTGGCTGTTGCCAT
AAGAGAAGCTATTTCTAGCAATGGCACCAATGACGTTCCCTCAACCAAAGGTGTTTTGATGTGAAGTACT
GACAATAAAAAGATTCTTGTTTTCAAGAACTTGTCATTTGTATAGTTTTTTTATATTGTAGTTGTTCTAT
TTTAATCAAATGTTAGCGTGATTTATATTTTTTTTCGCCTCGACATCATCTGCCCAGATGCGAAGTTAAG
TGCGCAGAAAGTAATATCATGCGTCAATCGTATGTGAATGCTGGTCGCTATACTGCTGTCGATTCGATAC
TAACGCCGCCATCCAGTTTAAACGAGCTCGAATTCATCGATGATATCAGATCCACTAGTGGCCTATGCGG
CCGCGGATCTGCCGGTCTCCCTATAGTGAGTCGTATTAATTTCGATAAGCCAGGTTAACCTGCATTAATG
AATCGGCCAACGCGCGGGGAGAGGCGGTTTGCGTATTGGGCGCTCTTCCGCTTCCTCGCTCACTGACTCG
CTGCGCTCGGTCGTTCGGCTGCGGCGAGCGGTATCAGCTCACTCAAAGGCGGTAATACGGTTATCCACAG
AATCAGGGGATAACGCAGGAAAGAACATGTGAGCAAAAGGCCAGCAAAAGGCCAGGAACCGTAAAAAGGC
CGCGTTGCTGGCGTTTTTCCATAGGCTCCGCCCCCCTGACGAGCATCACAAAAATCGACGCTCAAGTCAG
AGGTGGCGAAACCCGACAGGACTATAAAGATACCAGGCGTTTCCCCCTGGAAGCTCCCTCGTGCGCTCTC
CTGTTCCGACCCTGCCGCTTACCGGATACCTGTCCGCCTTTCTCCCTTCGGGAAGCGTGGCGCTTTCTCA
TAGCTCACGCTGTAGGTATCTCAGTTCGGTGTAGGTCGTTCGCTCCAAGCTGGGCTGTGTGCACGAACCC
CCCGTTCAGCCCGACCGCTGCGCCTTATCCGGTAACTATCGTCTTGAGTCCAACCCGGTAAGACACGACT
TATCGCCACTGGCAGCAGCCACTGGTAACAGGATTAGCAGAGCGAGGTATGTAGGCGGTGCTACAGAGTT
CTTGAAGTGGTGGCCTAACTACGGCTACACTAGAAGAACAGTATTTGGTATCTGCGCTCTGCTGAAGCCA
GTTACCTTCGGAAAAAGAGTTGGTAGCTCTTGATCCGGCAAACAAACCACCGCTGGTAGCGGTGGTTTTT
TTGTTTGCAAGCAGCAGATTACGCGCAGAAAAAAAGGATCTCAAGAAGATCCTTTGATCTTTTCTACGGG
GTCTGACGCTCAGTGGAACGAAAACTCACGTTAAGGGATTTTGGTCATGAGATTATCAAAAAGGATCTTC
ACCTAGATCCTTTTAAATTAAAAATGAAGTTTTAAATCAATCTAAAGTATATATGAGTAAACTTGGTCTG
ACAGTTACCAATGCTTAATCAGTGAGGCACCTATCTCAGCGATCTGTCTATTTCGTTCATCCATAGTTGC
CTGACTCCCCGTCGTGTAGATAACTACGATACGGGAGGGCTTACCATCTGGCCCCAGTGCTGCAATGATA
CCGCGAGACCCACGCTCACCGGCTCCAGATTTATCAGCAATAAACCAGCCAGCCGGAAGGGCCGAGCGCA
GAAGTGGTCCTGCAACTTTATCCGCCTCCATCCAGTCTATTAATTGTTGCCGGGAAGCTAGAGTAAGTAG
TTCGCCAGTTAATAGTTTGCGCAACGTTGTTGCCATTGCTACAGGCATCGTGGTGTCACGCTCGTCGTTT
GGTATGGCTTCATTCAGCTCCGGTTCCCAACGATCAAGGCGAGTTACATGATCCCCCATGTTGTGCAAAA
AAGCGGTTAGCTCCTTCGGTCCTCCGATCGTTGTCAGAAGTAAGTTGGCCGCAGTGTTATCACTCATGGT
TATGGCAGCACTGCATAATTCTCTTACTGTCATGCCATCCGTAAGATGCTTTTCTGTGACTGGTGAGTAC
TCAACCAAGTCATTCTGAGAATAGTGTATGCGGCGACCGAGTTGCTCTTGCCCGGCGTCAATACGGGATA
ATACCGCGCCACATAGCAGAACTTTAAAAGTGCTCATCATTGGAAAACGTTCTTCGGGGCGAAAACTCTC
AAGGATCTTACCGCTGTTGAGATCCAGTTCGATGTAACCCACTCGTGCACCCAACTGATCTTCAGCATCT
TTTACTTTCACCAGCGTTTCTGGGTGAGCAAAAACAGGAAGGCAAAATGCCGCAAAAAAGGGAATAAGGG
CGACACGGAAATGTTGAATACTCATACTCTTCCTTTTTCAATATTATTGAAGCATTTATCAGGGTTATTG
TCTCATGAGCGGATACATATTTGAATGTATTTAGAAAAATAAACAAATAGGGGTTCCGCGCACATTTCCC
CGAAAAGTGCCACCTGACGTCTAAGAAACCATTATTATCATGACATTAACCTATAAAAATAGGCGTATCA
CGAGGCCCTTTCGTCTCGCGCGTTTCGGTGATGACGGTGAAAACCTCTGACACATGCAGCTCCCGGAGAC
GGTCACAGCTTGTCTGTAAGCGGATGCCGGGAGCAGACAAGCCCGTCAGGGCGCGTCAGCGGGTGTTGGC
GGGTGTCGGGGCTGGCTTAACTATGCGGCATCAGAGCAGATTGTACTGAGAGTGCACCATATGGACATAT
TGTCGTTAGAACGCGGCTACAATTAATACATAACCTTATGTATCATACACATACGATTTAGGTGACACTA
TAGAACGCGGCCGCCAGCTGA
Features (pLannotate 1.2.2; 11 found; start..end, strand, type, name):
    492..835     +  promoter       TEF promoter: Ashbya gossypii TEF promoter
    878..1531    +  CDS            HIS3: HIS7_YEAST - Experimental evidence at protein level: Swiss-Prot protein existence level 1. From Saccharomyces cerevisiae (strain ATCC 204508 / S288c) (Baker's yeast).
   1538..1735    +  terminator     TEF terminator: Ashbya gossypii TEF terminator
   1840..1858    -  promoter       T7 promoter: promoter for bacteriophage T7 RNA polymerase
   1880..1933    -  CDS            lacI (fragment): lac repressor; lacI; The lac repressor binds to the lac operator to inhibit transcription in E. coli. This inhibition can be relieved by adding lactose or isopropyl-β-D-thiogalactopyranoside (IPTG).
   2116..2704    -  rep_origin     ori: high-copy-number ColE1/pMB1/pBR322/pUC origin of replication
   2875..3735    -  CDS            AmpR: β-lactamase; bla; confers resistance to ampicillin, carbenicillin, and related antibiotics
   3736..3840    -  promoter       AmpR promoter: bla
   3935..3970    +  CDS            rop (fragment): Rop protein, which maintains plasmids at low copy number; rop
   4072..4123    +  misc_feature   bom (fragment): basis of mobility region from pBR322
   4186..4204    +  promoter       SP6 promoter: promoter for bacteriophage SP6 RNA polymerase
