[The description below was written by a language model from this plasmid's Addgene catalogue record and pLannotate feature annotations shown in this document.]
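Description:
pFA6a-HISMX6-pSPR3 is a yeast genomic targeting plasmid built on the pFA6a backbone, a family of vectors used as PCR templates for integrating marker-linked modules into the Saccharomyces cerevisiae genome. It has no yeast replication origin in the annotated features, so it is not maintained episomally in yeast. It is propagated in E. coli through a high-copy ColE1/pUC-type origin and selected with ampicillin via the β-lactamase gene and its native promoter. Short fragments annotated as lacI, rop and bom are backbone remnants with no evident functional role. SP6 and T7 promoters flank the insert region and serve as sequencing primer sites.

The roughly 1.8 kb insert combines a histidine prototrophy marker with the SPR3 promoter. The marker is arranged in the MX format: the Ashbya gossypii TEF promoter drives a HIS3-type coding sequence, followed by the A. gossypii TEF terminator, allowing selection of integrants in his3 strains. The feature table does not annotate the SPR3 promoter itself. A stretch of a few hundred bases between the SP6 promoter and the TEF promoter carries no annotation and is a plausible location for it, but the record does not confirm its position or orientation relative to the marker.

The stated purpose is yeast gene induction with a meiotic promoter. In the usual use of such modules, the marker-plus-promoter cassette would be amplified with primers carrying homology to a chosen locus and integrated upstream of a target gene. This would place that gene under meiosis-specific control, with transformants recovered by histidine selection.
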