Addgene plasmid #191792: pFA6a-HISMX6-pSPR3
Purpose: Yeast gene induction with meiotic promoter
Depositing lab: Dean Dawson. Depositing organization: Oklahoma Medical Research Foundation.
Backbone
  Vector backbone: pFA6a
  Backbone size w/o insert (bp): 2448
  Total vector size (bp): 4221
  Vector type: Yeast genomic targeting
  Selectable markers: HIS3
Growth in bacteria
  Bacterial resistance: Ampicillin, 100 μg/mL
  Growth temperature: 37°C
  Growth strain: DH5alpha
  Copy number: Unknown
Gene/Insert
  Gene/Insert name: HIS3 pSPR3
  Species: S. cerevisiae (budding yeast)
  Insert size (bp): 1773
  Cloning method: Unknown
  Sequencing primers: 5′ SP6; 3′ T7
Terms and licenses: Academic/Nonprofit Terms; Industry Terms: Not Available to Industry
How to cite: pFA6a-HISMX6-pSPR3 was a gift from Dean Dawson (Addgene plasmid # 191792 ; http://n2t.net/addgene:191792 ; RRID:Addgene_191792)
